Addgene plasmid #18880: pPro24-gfp
Depositing lab: Jay Keasling. Depositing organization: University of California, Berkeley. Publication: A propionate-inducible expression system for enteric bacteria. Lee SK, Keasling JD. Appl Environ Microbiol. 2005 Nov . 71(11):6856-62. 10.1128/AEM.71.11.6856-6862.2005 PubMed 16269719.
Backbone
  Vector backbone: pPro24
  Backbone size w/o insert (bp): 5064
  Vector type: Bacterial Expression, Synthetic Biology
Growth in bacteria
  Bacterial resistance: Ampicillin, 100 μg/mL
  Growth temperature: 37°C
  Growth strain: DH5alpha
  Copy number: High Copy
Gene/Insert
  Gene/Insert name: GFPuv
  Species: A. victoria
  Insert size (bp): 712
  GenBank ID: AJ310442
  Cloning method: Restriction Enzyme
  Sequencing primers: 5′ n/a; 3′ pBAD reverse
Terms and licenses: Academic/Nonprofit Terms; Industry Terms: Not Available to Industry
How to cite: pPro24-gfp was a gift from Jay Keasling (Addgene plasmid # 18880 ; http://n2t.net/addgene:18880 ; RRID:Addgene_18880)
