[The description below was written by a language model from this plasmid's Addgene catalogue record.]
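Description:
pPro24-gfp is a bacterial expression plasmid built on the pPro24 backbone (about 5.1 kb without insert) and categorised for both bacterial expression and synthetic biology work. It is maintained in E. coli as a high-copy plasmid under ampicillin selection. The record does not name the origin of replication, and no feature table is available to confirm the individual backbone elements.

The insert is GFPuv, a roughly 0.7 kb coding sequence for a UV-excitable variant of the Aequorea victoria green fluorescent protein, placed in the vector by restriction enzyme cloning. The catalogue fields do not explicitly state the promoter or regulator driving the reporter. However, the associated publication describes a propionate-inducible expression system for enteric bacteria, which implies that pPro24 belongs to that vector family and that GFPuv expression here is meant to respond to added propionate. The use of a pBAD reverse primer for 3′ sequencing suggests that the region downstream of the cloning site resembles that of pBAD-type vectors, though the record does not detail this.

With a fluorescent reporter in the expression site, the construct most plausibly serves as a readout or control plasmid for characterising the inducible system, for example measuring induction level, dose response and basal expression by fluorescence, and as a reference against which other genes cloned into pPro24 can be compared. No tags, fusion partners or additional selectable markers are recorded.
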