>Addgene plasmid #18880 | pPro24-gfp | addgene partial sequence | sequence record 24759 | pBAD-rev
CANCCNCGCAAACAGCCAGCTTGCATGCCTGCAGGTCGACTCATCTTATTTGTAGAGCTCATCCATGCCA
TGTGTAATCCCAGCAGCAGTTACAAACTCAAGAAGGACCATGTGGTCACGCTTTTCGTTGGGATCTTTCG
AAAGGGCAGATTGTGTGGACAGGTAATGGTTGTCTGGTAAAAGGACAGGGCCATCGCCAATTGGAGTATT
TTGTTGATAATGGTCTGCTAGTTGAACGGATCCATCTTCAATGTTGTGGCGAATTTTGAAGTTAGCTTTG
ATTCCATTCTTTTGTTTGTCTGCCGTGATGTATACATTGTGTGAGTTATAGTTGTACTCCAGTTTGTGTC
CGAGAATGTTTCCATCTTCTTTAAAATCAATACCTTTTAACTCGATACGATTAACAAGGGTATCACCTTC
AAACTTGACTTCAGCACGCGTCTTGTAGTTCCCGTCATCTTTGAAAGATATAGTGCGTTCCTGTACATAA
CCTTCGGGCATGGCACTCTTGAAAAAGTCATGCCGTTTCATATGATCCGGATAACGGGAAAAGCATTGAA
CACCATAAGAGAAAGTAGTGACAAGTGTTGGCCATGGAACAGGTAGTTTTCCAGTAGTGCAAATAAATTT
AAGGGTAAGTTTTCCGTATGTTGCATCACCTTCACCCTCTCCACTGACAGAAAATTTGTGCCCATTAACA
TCACCATCTAATTCAACAAGAATTGGGACAACTCCAGTGAAAAGNCCTCTCCTTTACTCATGAATNCTCC
TGCTAGCTTGTANCACTTGTATTGCGTGATAAGACAAGCAGGGGNGCACATTGCCTATAAATAAGTTAT
